>Addgene plasmid #109806 | pHH0103_DVLP1_DEP | addgene full sequence | sequence record 213655 | Addgene NGS Result
TTGACAATTAATCATCGGCTCGTATAATGTGTGGAATTGTGAGCGGATAACAATTTCACACAGGAAACAG
CCAGTCCGTTTAGGTGTTTTCACGAGCACTTCACCAACAAGGACCATAGATTATGAAAATCGAAGAACAC
CATCACCATCACCATTCCAGCGGTAAGCTTATGTCCCCTATACTAGGTTATTGGAAAATTAAGGGCCTTG
TGCAACCCACTCGACTTCTTTTGGAATATCTTGAAGAAAAATATGAAGAGCATTTGTATGAGCGCGATGA
AGGTGATAAATGGCGAAACAAAAAGTTTGAATTGGGTTTGGAGTTTCCCAATCTTCCTTATTATATTGAT
GGTGATGTTAAATTAACACAGTCTATGGCCATCATACGTTATATAGCTGACAAGCACAACATGTTGGGTG
GTTGTCCAAAAGAGCGTGCAGAGATTTCAATGCTTGAAGGAGCGGTTTTGGATATTAGATACGGTGTTTC
GAGAATTGCATATAGTAAAGACTTTGAAACTCTCAAAGTTGATTTTCTTAGCAAGCTACCTGAAATGCTG
AAAATGTTCGAAGATCGTTTATGTCATAAAACATATTTAAATGGTGATCATGTAACCCATCCTGACTTCA
TGTTGTATGACGCTCTTGATGTTGTTTTATACATGGACCCAATGTGCCTGGATGCGTTCCCAAAATTAGT
TTGTTTTAAAAAACGTATTGAAGCTATCCCACAAATTGATAAGTACTTGAAATCCAGCAAGTATATAGCA
TGGCCTTTGCAGGGCTGGCAAGCCACGTTTGGTGGTGGCGACCATCCTCCAAAATCGGATCTGGAAGTTC
TGTTCCAGGGGCCCCTGTCCAGCGGTCTGGTTCCGCGTGGTTCCGGTACCGCGGCCCAGCCGGCCGCTCC
GCTGACTGTGGAATCTGACATGAATACCGTTGTACGCGTCATGCAACTGCCAGACTCTGGCCTGGAAATC
CGTGATCGCATGTGGCTGAAAATTACTATCGCGAACGCAGTTATCGGCGCAGACGTGGTGGATTGGCTGT
ACACGCATGTTGAGGGTTTCAAGGAACGTCGTGAAGCCCGTAAATACGCGTCTTCCCTGCTGAAACACGG
TTTCCTGCGTCACACCGTTAACAAAATTACCTTTAGCGAGCAGTGTTACTATGTATTCGGTGATCTGTGC
TCCAACCTGGCTGCGGCCGCATA
[142 nt withheld, positions 1214-1355]
C
[98 nt withheld, positions 1357-1454]
AGTTTGTACTGGTGACGAAACTCAGTGTCTAGCTAGAGTGGC
[149 nt withheld, positions 1497-1645]
T
[41 nt withheld, positions 1647-1687]
T
[62 nt withheld, positions 1689-1750]
A
[35 nt withheld, positions 1752-1786]
CCTCCCTCAATCGGTTGAATGTCGCCCTTTTGTCTTTGGCGCTGGTAAACCATATGAA
[86 nt withheld, positions 1845-1930]
T
[54 nt withheld, positions 1932-1985]
CTAGCGCCGCCCTATACCTTGTCTGCCTCCCCGCGTTGCGTCGCGGTGCATGGAGCCGGGCCACCTCGAC
CTGAATGGAAGCCGGCGGCACCTCGCTAACGGATTCACCACTCCAAGAATTGGAGCCAATCAATTCTTGC
GGAGAACTGTGAATGCGCAAACCAACCCTTGGCAGAACATATCCATCGCGTCCGCCATCTCCAGCAGCCG
CACGCGGCGCATCTCGGGCAGCGTTGGGTCCTGGCCACGGGTGCGCATGATCGTGCTCCTGTCGTTGAGG
ACCCGGCTAGGCTGGCGGGGTTGCCTTACTGGTTAGCAGAATGAATCACCGATACGCGAGCGAACGTGAA
GCGACTGCTGCTGCAAAACGTCTGCGACCTGAGCAACAACATGAATGGTCTTCGGTTTCCGTGTTTCGTA
AAGTCTGGAAACGCGGAAGTCAGCGCCCTGCACCATTATGTTCCGGATCTGCATCGCAGGATGCTGCTGG
CTACCCTGTGGAACACCTACATCTGTATTAACGAAGCGCTGGCATTGACCCTGAGTGATTTTTCTCTGGT
CCCGCCGCATCCATACCGCCAGTTGTTTACCCTCACAACGTTCCAGTAACCGGGCATGTTCATCATCAGT
AACCCGTATCGTGAGCATCCTCTCTCGTTTCATCGGTATCATTACCCCCATGAACAGAAATCCCCCTTAC
ACGGAGGCATCAGTGACCAAACAGGAAAAAACCGCCCTTAACATGGCCCGCTTTATCAGAAGCCAGACAT
TAACGCTTCTGGAGAAACTCAACGAGCTGGACGCGGATGAACAGGCAGACATCTGTGAATCGCTTCACGA
CCACGCTGATGAGCTTTACCGCAGGATCCGCGAAATTGTAAGCGTTAATATTTTGTTAAAATTCGCGTTA
AATTTTTGTTAAATCAGCTCATTTTTTAACCAATAGGCCGAAATCGGCAAAATCCCTTATAAATCAAAAG
AATAGACCGAGATAGGGT
[37 nt withheld, positions 2984-3020]
AAAGAACGTGGACTCCAACGTCAAAGG
[49 nt withheld, positions 3048-3096]
T
[91 nt withheld, positions 3098-3188]
G
[124 nt withheld, positions 3190-3313]
CGCGGATCCTGCCTCGCGCGTTTCGGTGATGACGGTGAAAACCTCTGACACATGCAGCTCCCGGAGACGG
TCACAGCTTGTCTGTAAGCGGATGCCGGGAGCAGACAAGCCCGTCAGGGCGCGTCAGCGGGTGTTGGCGG
GTGTCGGGGCGCAGCCATGACCCAGTCACGTAGCGATAGCGGAGTGTATACTGGCTTAACTATGCGGCAT
CAGAGCAGATTGTACTGAGAGTGCACCATATGCGGTGTGAAATACCGCACAGATGCGTAAGGAGAAAATA
CCGCATCAGGCGCTCTTCCGCTTCCTCGCTCACTGACTCGCTGCGCTCGGTCGTTCGGCTGCGGCGAGCG
GTATCAGCTCACTCAAAGGCGGTAATACGGTTATCCACAGAATCAGGGGATAACGCAGGAAAGAACATGT
GAGCAAAAGGCCAGCAAAAGGCCAGGAACCGTAAAAAGGCCGCGTTGCTGGCGTTTTTCCATAGGCTCCG
CCCCCCTGACGAGCATCACAAAAATCGACGCTCAAGTCAGAGGTGGCGAAACCCGACAGGACTATAAAGA
TACCAGGGTTTCCCCCTGGAAGCTCCCTCGTGCGCTCTCCTGTTCCGACCCTGCCGCTTACCGGATACCT
GTCCGCCTTTCTCCCTTCGGGAAGCGTGGCGCTTTCTCATAGCTCACGCTGTAGGTATCTCAGTTCGGTG
TAGGTCGTTCGCTCCAAGCTGGGCTGTGTGCACGAACCCCCCGTTCAGCCCGACCGCTGCGCCTTATCCG
GTAACTATCGTCTTGAGTCCAACCCGGTAAGACACGACTTATCGCCACTGGCAGCAGCCACTGGTAACAG
GATTAGCAGAGCGAGGTATGTAGGCGGTGCTACAGAGTTCTTGAAGTGGTGGCCTAACTACGGCTACACT
AGAAGGACAGTATTTGGTATCTGCGCTCTGCTGAAGCCAGTTACCTTCGGAAAAAGAGTTGGTAGCTCTT
GATCCGGCAAACAAACCACCGCTGGTAGCGGTGGTTTTTTTGTTTGCAAGCAGCAGATTACGCGCAGAAA
AAAAGGATCTCAAGAAGATCCTTTGATCTTTTCTACGGGGTCTGACGCTCAGTGGAACGAAAACTCACGT
TAAGGGATTTTGGTCATGAGATTATCAAAAAGGATCTTCACCTAGATCCTTTTAAATTAAAAATGAAGTT
TTAAATCAATCTAAAGTATATATGAGTAAACTTGGTCTGACAGTTACCAATGCTTAATCAGTGAGGCACC
TATCTCAGCGATCTGTCTATTTCGTTCATCCATAGTTGCCTGACTCCCCGTCGTGTAGATAACTACGATA
CGGGAGGGCTTACCATCTGGCCCCAGTGCTGCAATGATACCGCGAGACCCACGCTCACCGGCTCCAGATT
TATCAGCAATAAACCAGCCAGCCGGAAGGGCCGAGCGCAGAAGTGGTCCTGCAACTTTATCCGCCTCCAT
CCAGTCTATTAATTGTTGCCGGGAAGCTAGAGTAAGTAGTTCGCCAGTTAATAGTTTGCGCAACGTTGTT
GCCATTGCTGCAGGCATCGTGGTGTCACGCTCGTCGTTTGGTATGGCTTCATTCAGCTCCGGTTCCCAAC
GATCAAGGCGAGTTACATGATCCCCCATGTTGTGCAAAAAAGCGGTTAGCTCCTTCGGTCCTCCGATCGT
TGTCAGAAGTAAGTTGGCCGCAGTGTTATCACTCATGGTTATGGCAGCACTGCATAATTCTCTTACTGTC
ATGCCATCCGTAAGATGCTTTTCTGTGACTGGTGAGTACTCAACCAAGTCATTCTGAGAATAGTGTATGC
GGCGACCGAGTTGCTCTTGCCCGGCGTCAACACGGGATAATACCGCGCCACATAGCAGAACTTTAAAAGT
GCTCATCATTGGAAAACGTTCTTCGGGGCGAAAACTCTCAAGGATCTTACCGCTGTTGAGATCCAGTTCG
ATGTAACCCACTCGTGCACCCAACTGATCTTCAGCATCTTTTACTTTCACCAGCGTTTCTGGGTGAGCAA
AAACAGGAAGGCAAAATGCCGCAAAAAAGGGAATAAGGGCGACACGGAAATGTTGAATACTCATACTCTT
CCTTTTTCAATATTATTGAAGCATTTATCAGGGTTATTGTCTCATGAGCGGATACATATTTGAATGTATT
TAGAAAAATAAACAAATAGGGGTTCCGCGCACATTTCCCCGAAAAGTGCCACCTGACGTCTAAGAAACCA
TTATTATCATGACATTAACCTATAAAAATAGGCGTATCACGAGGCCCTTTCGTCTTCAAGAATTCCCGAC
ACCATCGAATGGTGCAAAACCTTTCGCGGTATGGCATGATAGCGCCCGGAAGAGAGTCAATTCAGGGTGG
TGAATGTGAAACCAGTAACGTTATACGATGTCGCAGAGTATGCCGGTGTCTCTTATCAGACCGTTTCCCG
CGTGGTGAACCAGGCCAGCCACGTTTCTGCGAAAACGCGGGAAAAAGTGGAAGCGGCGATGGCGGAGCTG
AATTACATTCCCAACCGCGTGGCACAACAACTGGCGGGCAAACAGTCGTTGCTGATTGGCGTTGCCACCT
CCAGTCTGGCCCTGCACGCGCCGTCGCAAATTGTCGCGGCGATTAAATCTCGCGCCGATCAACTGGGTGC
CAGCGTGGTGGTGTCGATGGTAGAACGAAGCGGCGTCGAAGCCTGTAAAGCGGCGGTGCACAATCTTCTC
GCGCAACGCGTCAGTGGGCTGATCATTAACTATCCGCTGGATGACCAGGATGCCATTGCTGTGGAAGCTG
CCTGCACTAATGTTCCGGCGTTATTTCTTGATGTCTCTGACCAGACACCCATCAACAGTATTATTTTCTC
CCATGAAGACGGTACGCGACTGGGCGTGGAGCATCTGGTCGCATTGGGTCACCAGCAAATCGCGCTGTTA
GCGGGCCCATTAAGTTCTGTCTCGGCGCGTCTGCGTCTGGCTGGCTGGCATAAATATCTCACTCGCAATC
AAATTCAGCCGATAGCGGAACGGGAAGGCGACTGGAGTGCCATGTCCGGTTTTCAACAAACCATGCAAAT
GCTGAATGAGGGCATCGTTCCCACTGCGATGCTGGTTGCCAACGATCAGATGGCGCTGGGCGCAATGCGC
GCCATTACCGAGTCCGGGCTGCGCGTTGGTGCGGATATCTCGGTAGTGGGATACGACGATACCGAAGACA
GCTCATGTTATATCCCGCCGTTAACCACCATCAAACAGGATTTTCGCCTGCTGGGGCAAACCAGCGTGGA
CCGCTTGCTGCAACTCTCTCAGGGCCAGGCGGTGAAGGGCAATCAGCTGTTGCCCGTCTCACTGGTGAAA
AGAAAAACCACCCTGGCGCCCAATACGCAAACCGCCTCTCCCCGCGCGTTGGCCGATTCATTAATGCAGC
TGGCACGACAGGTTTCCCGACTGGAAAGCGGGCAGTGAGCGCAACGCAATTAATGTAAGTTAGCTCACTC
ATTAGGCACAATTCTCATGTTTGACAGCTTATCATCGACTGCACGGTGCACCAATGCTTCTGGCGTCAGG
CAGCCATCGGAAGCTGTGGTATGGCTGTGCAGGTCGTAAATCACTGCATAATTCGTGTCGCTCAAGGCGC
ACTCCCGTTCTGGATAATGTTTTTTGCGCCGACATCATAACGGTTCTGGCAAATATTCTGAAATGAGCTG
Features (pLannotate 1.2.2; 21 found; start..end, strand, type, name):
      1..29      +  promoter       tac promoter: strong E. coli promoter; hybrid between the trp and lac UV5 promoters
     37..53      +  protein_bind   lac operator: The lac repressor binds to the lac operator to inhibit transcription in E. coli. This inhibition can be relieved by adding lactose or isopropyl-β-D-thiogalactopyranoside (IPTG). lac repressor encoded by lacI
    138..155     +  CDS            6xHis: 6xHis affinity tag
    171..824     +  CDS            GST26_SCHJA: Experimental evidence at protein level: Swiss-Prot protein existence level 1. GST isoenzymes appear to play a central role in the parasite detoxification system. Other functions are also suspected including a role in increasing the solubility of haematin in the parasite gut. From Schistosoma japonicum (Blood fluke).
    858..1202    +  CDS            DVL1 (fragment): DVL1_HUMAN - Experimental evidence at protein level: Swiss-Prot protein existence level 1. Participates in Wnt signaling by binding to the cytoplasmic C-terminus of frizzled family members and transducing the Wnt signal to down-stream effectors. Plays a role both in canonical and non-canonical Wnt signaling. Plays a role in the signal transduction pathways mediated by multiple Wnt genes. Required for LEF1 activation upon WNT1 and WNT3A signaling. DVL1 and PAK1 form a ternary complex with MUSK which is important for MUSK-dependent regulation of AChR clustering during the formation of the neurom
   1218..1265    +  terminator     fd terminator (sequence withheld): central terminator from bacteriophage fd (Otsuka and Kunisawa, 1982)
   1270..1482    +  CDS            M13 gene III (fragment) (sequence partly withheld): pIII; III; minor coat protein
   1497..1967    +  CDS            M13 gene III (fragment) (sequence partly withheld): pIII; III; minor coat protein
   1989..2059    +  CDS            TcR (fragment): tetracycline efflux protein; tet; confers resistance to tetracycline
   2301..2681    -  CDS            YPB1_ECOLX: Protein predicted: Swiss-Prot protein existence level 4. From Escherichia coli.
   2698..2849    +  CDS            rop (fragment): Rop protein, which maintains plasmids at low copy number; rop
   2885..3313    -  rep_origin     f1 ori (sequence partly withheld): f1 bacteriophage origin of replication; arrow indicates direction of (+) strand synthesis
   3322..3361    +  CDS            rop (fragment): Rop protein, which maintains plasmids at low copy number; rop
   3463..3603    +  misc_feature   bom: basis of mobility region from pBR322
   3789..4376    -  rep_origin     ori: high-copy-number ColE1/pMB1/pBR322/pUC origin of replication
   4547..5407    -  CDS            AmpR: β-lactamase; bla; confers resistance to ampicillin, carbenicillin, and related antibiotics
   5408..5512    -  promoter       AmpR promoter: bla
   5621..5698    +  promoter       lacIq promoter: lacI (mutant); In the lacIq allele, a single base change in the promoter boosts expression of the lacI gene about 10-fold.
   5699..6781    +  CDS            lacI: lac repressor; lacI; The lac repressor binds to the lac operator to inhibit transcription in E. coli. This inhibition can be relieved by adding lactose or isopropyl-β-D-thiogalactopyranoside (IPTG).
   6794..6815    +  protein_bind   CAP binding site: CAP binding activates transcription in the presence of cAMP. E. coli catabolite activator protein
   6834..6851    +  promoter       tet promoter (fragment): E. coli promoter for tetracycline efflux protein gene
