[The description below was written by a language model from this plasmid's Addgene catalogue record and pLannotate feature annotations shown in this document.]
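Description:
pHH0103_DVLP1_DEP is a 7,023 nt bacterial expression plasmid built on the pHH0103 backbone for producing and purifying a recombinant human protein domain in E. coli. The insert, cloned between SfiI and NotI sites, is annotated as a fragment of human DVL1 (Dishevelled-1), a Wnt pathway adaptor that binds the cytoplasmic tail of Frizzled receptors. The construct name indicates that the fragment corresponds to the DEP domain. It sits downstream of a 6xHis tag and the Schistosoma japonicum glutathione S-transferase coding sequence. This layout suggests an N-terminally His- and GST-tagged fusion that can be captured on either nickel or glutathione resin, although the table does not confirm the reading frame across the junctions.

Transcription is driven by the strong hybrid tac promoter under control of a lac operator. The plasmid carries its own lacI gene behind the lacIq promoter, so expression is repressed until IPTG is added. A bacteriophage fd terminator follows the insert. Beyond it lie fragments of M13 gene III, which look like leftovers from a phage-display phagemid ancestor and lie outside the expressed cassette, along with remnants of the tetracycline resistance gene and its promoter.

Propagation relies on a ColE1/pBR322-type origin with an adjacent bom region. The rop gene appears only as fragments interrupted by an f1 origin, which could in principle allow single-stranded DNA production. The catalogue lists the plasmid as low copy. Selection is by ampicillin through the β-lactamase gene. The associated work is a large-scale survey of peptide ligands for peptide recognition modules, so the purified domain was probably used as a binding target in that study.
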