Addgene plasmid #109806: pHH0103_DVLP1_DEP
Purpose: Protein expression and purification of DVLP1_DEP
Depositing lab: Sachdev Sidhu. Depositing organization: University of Toronto. Publication: Large-scale survey and database of high affinity ligands for peptide recognition modules. Teyra J, Kelil A, Jain S, Helmy M, Jajodia R, Hooda Y, Gu J, D'Cruz AA, Nicholson SE, Min J, Sudol M, Kim PM, Bader GD, Sidhu SS. Mol Syst Biol. 2020 Dec;16(12):e9310. doi: 10.15252/msb.20199310. PubMed 33438817.
Backbone
  Vector backbone: pHH0103
  Vector type: Bacterial Expression
Growth in bacteria
  Bacterial resistance: Ampicillin, 100 μg/mL
  Growth temperature: 37°C
  Growth strain: DH5alpha
  Copy number: Low Copy
Gene/Insert
  Gene/Insert name: DVLP1_DEP
  Species: H. sapiens (human)
  Cloning method: Restriction Enzyme; 5′ cloning site Sfi1 (unknown if destroyed); 3′ cloning site Not1 (unknown if destroyed)
Terms and licenses: Academic/Nonprofit Terms; Industry Terms: Not Available to Industry
How to cite: pHH0103_DVLP1_DEP was a gift from Sachdev Sidhu (Addgene plasmid # 109806 ; http://n2t.net/addgene:109806 ; RRID:Addgene_109806)
