>Addgene plasmid #109806 | pHH0103_DVLP1_DEP | depositor partial sequence | sequence record 206758 | pHH0103_DVLP1_DEP sequence 318 bps
GGCCCAGCCGGCCGCTCCGCTGACTGTGGAATCTGACATGAATACCGTTGTACGCGTCATGCAACTGCCA
GACTCTGGCCTGGAAATCCGTGATCGCATGTGGCTGAAAATTACTATCGCGAACGCAGTTATCGGCGCAG
ACGTGGTGGATTGGCTGTACACGCATGTTGAGGGTTTCAAGGAACGTCGTGAAGCCCGTAAATACGCGTC
TTCCCTGCTGAAACACGGTTTCCTGCGTCACACCGTTAACAAAATTACCTTTAGCGAGCAGTGTTACTAT
GTATTCGGTGATCTGTGCTCCAACCTGGCTGCGGCCGC
